Addgene plasmid #54550: mEos3.2-C1
Purpose: (Empty Backbone) Localization: C1 Cloning Vector, Excitation: 507 / 572, Emission: 516 / 580
Depositing lab: Michael Davidson & Tao Xu. Depositing organization: Florida State University, Tallahassee. Publication: Rational design of true monomeric and bright photoactivatable fluorescent proteins. Zhang M, Chang H, Zhang Y, Yu J, Wu L, Ji W, Chen J, Liu B, Lu J, Liu Y, Zhang J, Xu P, Xu T. Nat Methods. 2012 May 13;9(7):727-9. doi: 10.1038/nmeth.2021. PubMed 22581370.
Backbone
  Vector backbone: mEos3.2-C1
  Backbone size (bp): 4750
  Vector type: Mammalian Expression
  Selectable markers: Neomycin (select with G418)
  Tag / fusion protein: mEos3.2 (N terminal on backbone)
Growth in bacteria
  Bacterial resistance: Kanamycin, 50 μg/mL
  Growth temperature: 37°C
  Growth strain: DH5alpha
  Copy number: High Copy
Gene/Insert
  Gene/Insert name: None
  Tag / fusion protein: mEos3.2 (N terminal on backbone)
Resource information
  A portion of this plasmid was derived from a plasmid made by: T. Xu; PMID 22581370
Terms and licenses: Academic/Nonprofit Terms; Industry Terms
Depositor comments: mEos3.2 = mEos2 + I102N/H158E/Y189A. Excitation = 507 / 572; Emission = 516 / 580
How to cite: mEos3.2-C1 was a gift from Michael Davidson & Tao Xu (Addgene plasmid # 54550 ; http://n2t.net/addgene:54550 ; RRID:Addgene_54550)
