[The description below was written by a language model from this plasmid's Addgene catalogue record and pLannotate feature annotations shown in this document.]
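Description:
mEos3.2-C1 is an empty mammalian expression backbone of the classic "C1" layout, designed for building fusions in which the photoconvertible fluorescent protein mEos3.2 sits at the N-terminus of a protein of interest. The human cytomegalovirus immediate early enhancer and promoter drive the mEos3.2 coding sequence. This is followed directly by a multiple cloning site and then an SV40 polyadenylation signal, so a gene cloned in frame into the MCS is expressed as mEos3.2 joined to its N-terminal end. No insert is present in the deposited plasmid. The catalogue lists the backbone as 4750 bp, whereas the sequenced record behind the feature table is 4,692 nt.

mEos3.2 derives from mEos2 by the substitutions I102N, H158E and Y189A and is described as a true monomer. It originates from a Lobophyllia hemprichii protein. Its green form has excitation and emission maxima of 507 and 516 nm, and after photoconversion these shift to 572 and 580 nm. The record gives the plasmid's purpose only as a C1 cloning vector; photoconvertible monomeric tags of this type generally suit protein localisation, tracking and single-molecule localisation imaging.

The plasmid is propagated in E. coli from a high-copy ColE1/pUC-type origin, and it also carries an f1 phage origin. A single Tn5 aminoglycoside phosphotransferase (NeoR/KanR) cassette provides selection in both hosts. A bacterial bla-type promoter gives kanamycin resistance in E. coli, while the adjacent SV40 enhancer/early promoter, together with an HSV TK polyadenylation signal, allows G418 selection of stably transfected mammalian cells. The short large T antigen, ble and bGH poly(A) annotations are fragmentary matches, most likely backbone remnants rather than functional elements.
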