Features (pLannotate 1.2.2; 15 found; start..end, strand, type, name):
     16..319     +  enhancer       CMV enhancer: human cytomegalovirus immediate early enhancer
    320..523     +  promoter       CMV promoter: human cytomegalovirus (CMV) immediate early promoter
    568..1245    +  CDS            mEos3.2: mEos3.2 is a photoconvertible green/yellow fluorescent protein published in 2012, derived from Lobophyllia hemprichii. It is reported to be a rapidly-maturing monomer with moderate acid sensitivity.
   1246..1311    +  misc_feature   MCS: multiple cloning site
   1328..1412    +  CDS            large T antigen (fragment): large T antigen from SV40 (simian virus 40)
   1435..1556    +  polyA_signal   SV40 poly(A) signal: SV40 polyadenylation signal
   1590..2018    -  rep_origin     f1 ori (sequence partly withheld): f1 bacteriophage origin of replication; arrow indicates direction of (+) strand synthesis
   2045..2149    +  promoter       AmpR promoter: bla
   2151..2508    +  promoter       SV40 promoter: SV40 enhancer and early promoter
   2543..3337    +  CDS            NeoR/KanR: aminoglycoside phosphotransferase from Tn5; aph(3')-II (or nptII); confers resistance to neomycin, kanamycin, and G418 (Geneticin®)
   3358..3510    +  CDS            ble (fragment): BLE_KLEPN - Experimental evidence at protein level: Swiss-Prot protein existence level 1. Binding protein with a strong affinity to the bleomycin family of antibiotics. Binds to CL990; an antimitotic-antibiotic compound. From Klebsiella pneumoniae.
   3569..3616    +  polyA_signal   HSV TK poly(A) signal: herpes simplex virus thymidine kinase polyadenylation signal (Cole and Stacy, 1985)
   3707..3723    -  polyA_signal   bGH poly(A) signal (fragment): bovine growth hormone polyadenylation signal
   3945..4533    +  rep_origin     ori: high-copy-number ColE1/pMB1/pBR322/pUC origin of replication
   4648..4692    +  enhancer       CMV enhancer (fragment): human cytomegalovirus immediate early enhancer
>Addgene plasmid #54550 | mEos3.2-C1 | addgene full sequence | sequence record 203261 | Addgene NGS Result
ATATATGGAGTTCCGCGTTACATAACTTACGGTAAATGGCCCGCCTGGCTGACCGCCCAACGACCCCCGC
CCATTGACGTCAATAATGACGTATGTTCCCATAGTAACGCCAATAGGGACTTTCCATTGACGTCAATGGG
TGGAGTATTTACGGTAAACTGCCCACTTGGCAGTACATCAAGTGTATCATATGCCAAGTACGCCCCCTAT
TGACGTCAATGACGGTAAATGGCCCGCCTGGCATTATGCCCAGTACATGACCTTATGGGACTTTCCTACT
TGGCAGTACATCTACGTATTAGTCATCGCTATTACCATGGTGATGCGGTTTTGGCAGTACATCAATGGGC
GTGGATAGCGGTTTGACTCACGGGGATTTCCAAGTCTCCACCCCATTGACGTCAATGGGAGTTTGTTTTG
GCACCAAAATCAACGGGACTTTCCAAAATGTCGTAACAACTCCGCCCCATTGACGCAAATGGGCGGTAGG
CGTGTACGGTGGGAGGTCTATATAAGCAGAGCTGGTTTAGTGAACCGTCAGATCCGCTAGCGCTACCGGT
CGCCACCATGAGTGCGATTAAGCCAGACATGAAGATCAAACTCCGTATGGAAGGCAACGTAAACGGGCAC
CACTTTGTGATCGACGGAGATGGTACAGGCAAGCCTTTTGAGGGAAAACAGAGTATGGATCTTGAAGTCA
AAGAGGGCGGACCTCTGCCTTTTGCCTTTGATATCCTGACCACTGCATTCCATTACGGCAACAGGGTATT
CGCCAAATATCCAGACAACATACAAGACTATTTTAAGCAGTCGTTTCCTAAGGGGTATTCGTGGGAACGA
AGCTTGACTTTCGAAGACGGGGGCATTTGCAACGCCAGAAACGACATAACAATGGAAGGGGACACTTTCT
ATAATAAAGTTCGATTTTATGGTACCAACTTTCCCGCCAATGGTCCAGTTATGCAGAAGAAGACGCTGAA
ATGGGAGCCCTCCACTGAGAAAATGTATGTGCGTGATGGAGTGCTGACGGGTGATATTGAGATGGCTTTG
TTGCTTGAAGGAAATGCCCATTACCGATGTGACTTCAGAACTACTTACAAAGCTAAGGAGAAGGGTGTCA
AGTTACCAGGCGCCCACTTTGTGGACCACTGCATTGAGATTTTAAGCCATGACAAAGATTACAACAAGGT
TAAGCTGTATGAGCATGCTGTTGCTCATTCTGGATTGCCTGACAATGCCAGACGATCCGGACTCAGATCT
CGAGCTCAAGCTTCGAATTCTGCAGTCGACGGTACCGCGGGCCCGGGATCCACCGGATCTAGATAACTGA
TCATAATCAGCCATACCACATTTGTAGAGGTTTTACTTGCTTTAAAAAACCTCCCACACCTCCCCCTGAA
CCTGAAACATAAAATGAATGCAATTGTTGTTGTTAACTTGTTTATTGCAGCTTATAATGGTTACAAATAA
AGCAATAGCATCACAAATTTCACAAATAAAGCATTTTTTTCACTGCATTCTAGTTGTGGTTTGTCCAAAC
TCATCAATGTATCTTAACGCGTAAATTGTAAGCGTTAATATTTTGTTAAAATTCGCGTTAAATTTTTGTT
AAATCAGCTCATTTTTTAACCAATAGGCCGAAATCGGCAAAATCCCTTATAAATCAAAAGAATAGACCGA
GATAGGGT
[37 nt withheld, positions 1689-1725]
AAAGAACGTGGACTCCAACGTCAAAGG
[49 nt withheld, positions 1753-1801]
T
[91 nt withheld, positions 1803-1893]
G
[124 nt withheld, positions 1895-2018]
CAGGTGGCACTTTTCGGGGAAATGTGCGCGGAACCCCTATTTGTTTATTTTTCTAAATACATTCAAATAT
GTATCCGCTCATGAGACAATAACCCTGATAAATGCTTCAATAATATTGAAAAAGGAAGAGTCCTGAGGCG
GAAAGAACCAGCTGTGGAATGTGTGTCAGTTAGGGTGTGGAAAGTCCCCAGGCTCCCCAGCAGGCAGAAG
TATGCAAAGCATGCATCTCAATTAGTCAGCAACCAGGTGTGGAAAGTCCCCAGGCTCCCCAGCAGGCAGA
AGTATGCAAAGCATGCATCTCAATTAGTCAGCAACCATAGTCCCGCCCCTAACTCCGCCCATCCCGCCCC
TAACTCCGCCCAGTTCCGCCCATTCTCCGCCCCATGGCTGACTAATTTTTTTTATTTATGCAGAGGCCGA
GGCCGCCTCGGCCTCTGAGCTATTCCAGAAGTAGTGAGGAGGCTTTTTTGGAGGCCTAGGCTTTTGCAAA
GATCGATCAAGAGACAGGATGAGGATCGTTTCGCATGATTGAACAAGATGGATTGCACGCAGGTTCTCCG
GCCGCTTGGGTGGAGAGGCTATTCGGCTATGACTGGGCACAACAGACAATCGGCTGCTCTGATGCCGCCG
TGTTCCGGCTGTCAGCGCAGGGGCGCCCGGTTCTTTTTGTCAAGACCGACCTGTCCGGTGCCCTGAATGA
ACTGCAAGACGAGGCAGCGCGGCTATCGTGGCTGGCCACGACGGGCGTTCCTTGCGCAGCTGTGCTCGAC
GTTGTCACTGAAGCGGGAAGGGACTGGCTGCTATTGGGCGAAGTGCCGGGGCAGGATCTCCTGTCATCTC
ACCTTGCTCCTGCCGAGAAAGTATCCATCATGGCTGATGCAATGCGGCGGCTGCATACGCTTGATCCGGC
TACCTGCCCATTCGACCACCAAGCGAAACATCGCATCGAGCGAGCACGTACTCGGATGGAAGCCGGTCTT
GTCGATCAGGATGATCTGGACGAAGAGCATCAGGGGCTCGCGCCAGCCGAACTGTTCGCCAGGCTCAAGG
CGAGCATGCCCGACGGCGAGGATCTCGTCGTGACCCATGGCGATGCCTGCTTGCCGAATATCATGGTGGA
AAATGGCCGCTTTTCTGGATTCATCGACTGTGGCCGGCTGGGTGTGGCGGACCGCTATCAGGACATAGCG
TTGGCTACCCGTGATATTGCTGAAGAGCTTGGCGGCGAATGGGCTGACCGCTTCCTCGTGCTTTACGGTA
TCGCCGCTCCCGATTCGCAGCGCATCGCCTTCTATCGCCTTCTTGACGAGTTCTTCTGAGCGGGACTCTG
GGGTTCGAAATGACCGACCAAGCGACGCCCAACCTGCCATCACGAGATTTCGATTCCACCGCCGCCTTCT
ATGAAAGGTTGGGCTTCGGAATCGTTTTCCGGGACGCCGGCTGGATGATCCTCCAGCGCGGGGATCTCAT
GCTGGAGTTCTTCGCCCACCCTAGGGGGAGGCTAACTGAAACACGGAAGGAGACAATACCGGAAGGAACC
CGCGCTATGACGGCAATAAAAAGACAGAATAAAACGCACGGTGTTGGGTCGTTTGTTCATAAACGCGGGG
TTCGGTCCCAGGGCTGGCACTCTGTCGATACCCCACCGAGACCCCATTGGGGCCAATACGCCCGCGTTTC
TTCCTTTTCCCCACCCCACCCCCCAAGTTCGGGTGAAGGCCCAGGGCTCGCAGCCAACGTCGGGGCGGCA
GGCCCTGCCATAGCCTCAGGTTACTCATATATACTTTAGATTGATTTAAAACTTCATTTTTAATTTAAAA
GGATCTAGGTGAAGATCCTTTTTGATAATCTCATGACCAAAATCCCTTAACGTGAGTTTTCGTTCCACTG
AGCGTCAGACCCCGTAGAAAAGATCAAAGGATCTTCTTGAGATCCTTTTTTTCTGCGCGTAATCTGCTGC
TTGCAAACAAAAAAACCACCGCTACCAGCGGTGGTTTGTTTGCCGGATCAAGAGCTACCAACTCTTTTTC
CGAAGGTAACTGGCTTCAGCAGAGCGCAGATACCAAATACTGTTCTTCTAGTGTAGCCGTAGTTAGGCCA
CCACTTCAAGAACTCTGTAGCACCGCCTACATACCTCGCTCTGCTAATCCTGTTACCAGTGGCTGCTGCC
AGTGGCGATAAGTCGTGTCTTACCGGGTTGGACTCAAGACGATAGTTACCGGATAAGGCGCAGCGGTCGG
GCTGAACGGGGGGTTCGTGCACACAGCCCAGCTTGGAGCGAACGACCTACACCGAACTGAGATACCTACA
GCGTGAGCTATGAGAAAGCGCCACGCTTCCCGAAGGGAGAAAGGCGGACAGGTATCCGGTAAGCGGCAGG
GTCGGAACAGGAGAGCGCACGAGGGAGCTTCCAGGGGGAAACGCCTGGTATCTTTATAGTCCTGTCGGGT
TTCGCCACCTCTGACTTGAGCGTCGATTTTTGTGATGCTCGTCAGGGGGGCGGAGCCTATGGAAAAACGC
CAGCAACGCGGCCTTTTTACGGTTCCTGGCCTTTTGCTGGCCTTTTGCTCACATGTTCTTTCCTGCGTTA
TCCCCTGATTCTGTGGATAACCGTATTACCGCCATGCATTAGTTATTAATAGTAATCAATTACGGGGTCA
TTAGTTCATAGCCC
