>Addgene plasmid #54550 | mEos3.2-C1 | depositor partial sequence | sequence record 84947 | insert sequence
ATTGACGCAAATGGGCGGTAGGCGTGTACGGTGGGAGGTCTATATAAGCAGAGCTGGTTTAGTGAACCGT
CAGATCCGCTAGCGCTACCGGTCGCCACCATGAGTGCGATTAAGCCAGACATGAAGATCAAACTCCGTAT
GGAAGGCAACGTAAACGGGCACCACTTTGTGATCGACGGAGATGGTACAGGCAAGCCTTTTGAGGGAAAA
CAGAGTATGGATCTTGAAGTCAAAGAGGGCGGACCTCTGCCTTTTGCCTTTGATATCCTGACCACTGCAT
TCCATTACGGCAACAGGGTATTCGCCAAATATCCAGACAACATACAAGACTATTTTAAGCAGTCGTTTCC
TAAGGGGTATTCGTGGGAACGAAGCTTGACTTTCGAAGACGGGGGCATTTGCAACGCCAGAAACGACATA
ACAATGGAAGGGGACACTTTCTATAATAAAGTTCGATTTTATGGTACCAACTTTCCCGCCAATGGTCCAG
TTATGCAGAAGAAGACGCTGAAATGGGAGCCCTCCACTGAGAAAATGTATGTGCGTGATGGAGTGCTGAC
GGGTGATATTGAGATGGCTTTGTTGCTTGAAGGAAATGCCCATTACCGATGTGACTTCAGAACTACTTAC
AAAGCTAAGGAGAAGGGTGTCAAGTTACCAGGCGCCCACTTTGTGGACCACTGCATTGAGATTTTAAGCC
ATGACAAAGATTACAACAAGGTTAAGCTGTATGAGCATGCTGTTGCTCATTCTGGATTGCCTGACAATGC
CAGACGATCCGGACTCAGATCTCGAGCTCAAGCTTCGAATTCTGCAGTCGACGGTACCGCGGGCCCGGGA
TCCACCGGATCTAGATAACTGATCATAATCAGCCATACCACATTTGTAGAGGTTTTACTTGCTTTAAAAA
ACCTCCCACACCTCCCCCTGAACCTGAAACATAAAATGAATGCAATTGTTGTTGTTAACTTGTTTATTGC
AGCTTATAATGGTT
