>Addgene plasmid #54550 | mEos3.2-C1 | addgene partial sequence | sequence record 90437 | CMV-F 5'-CGCAAATGGGCGGTAGGCGTG-3'
GTGAACCGTCAGATCCGCTAGCGCTACCGGTCGCCACCATGAGTGCGATTAAGCCAGACATGAAGATCAA
ACTCCGTATGGAAGGCAACGTAAACGGGCACCACTTTGTGATCGACGGAGATGGTACAGGCAAGCCTTTT
GAGGGAAAACAGAGTATGGATCTTGAAGTCAAAGAGGGCGGACCTCTGCCTTTTGCCTTTGATATCCTGA
CCACTGCATTCCATTACGGCAACAGGGTATTCGCCAAATATCCAGACAACATACAAGACTATTTTAAGCA
GTCGTTTCCTAAGGGGTATTCGTGGGAACGAAGCTTGACTTTCGAAGACGGGGGCATTTGCAACGCCAGA
AACGACATAACAATGGAAGGGGACACTTTCTATAATAAAGTTCGATTTTATGGTACCAACTTTCCCGCCA
ATGGTCCAGTTATGCAGAAGAAGACGCTGAAATGGGAGCCCTCCACTGAGAAAATGTATGTGCGTGATGG
AGTGCTGACGGGTGATATTGAGATGGCTTTGTTGCTTGAAGGAAATGCCCATTACCGATGTGACTTCAGA
ACTACTTACAAAGCTAAGGAGAAGGGTGTCAAGTTACCAGGCGCCCACTTTGTGGACCACTGCATTGAGA
TTTTAAGCCATGACAAAGATTACAACAAGGTTAAGCTGTATGAGCATGCTGTTGCTCATTCTGGATTGCC
TGACAATGCCAGACGATCCGGACTCAGATCTCGAGCTCAAGCTTCGAATTCTGCAGTCGACGGTACCGCG
GGCCCGGGATCCACCGGATCTAGATAACTGATCATAATCAGCCATACCACATTTGTAGAGGTT
